Addgene plasmid #207318: pHCMV-VSVgSS-pAG-TM
Purpose: Functional incorporation of protein AG (pAG) fusion protein into envelope of virions
Depositing lab: Feng Zhang. Depositing organization: Broad Institute. Publication: Cell type-specific delivery by modular envelope design. Strebinger D, Frangieh CJ, Friedrich MJ, Faure G, Macrae RK, Zhang F. Nat Commun. 2023 Aug 23;14(1):5141. doi: 10.1038/s41467-023-40788-8. PubMed 37612276.
Backbone
  Vector backbone: pHCMV
  Backbone manufacturer: Clontech
  Backbone size w/o insert (bp): 4761
  Vector type: Mammalian Expression
Growth in bacteria
  Bacterial resistance: Ampicillin, 100 μg/mL
  Growth temperature: 37°C
  Growth strain: NEB Stable
  Copy number: High Copy
Gene/Insert
  Gene/Insert name: protein AG
  Species: Staphylococcus aureus/ Streptococcus spp.
  Insert size (bp): 1542
  Promoter: CMV promoter
  Cloning method: Gibson Cloning
Resource information
  A portion of this plasmid was derived from a plasmid made by: synthesis
Terms and licenses: Academic/Nonprofit Terms; Industry Terms: Not Available to Industry
How to cite: pHCMV-VSVgSS-pAG-TM was a gift from Feng Zhang (Addgene plasmid # 207318 ; http://n2t.net/addgene:207318 ; RRID:Addgene_207318)
