[The description below was written by a language model from this plasmid's Addgene catalogue record and pLannotate feature annotations shown in this document.]
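Description:
pHCMV-VSVgSS-pAG-TM is a mammalian expression plasmid of about 6.3 kb, built on the pHCMV backbone, that produces a membrane-anchored immunoglobulin-binding protein intended to be displayed on the envelope of viral particles. In bacteria it is maintained at high copy through a ColE1/pUC-type origin and selected with ampicillin via the β-lactamase gene. The backbone also carries an f1 phage origin and pBluescript-derived remnants (lac promoter and operator, lacZα and lacI fragments, a T7 promoter and part of a multiple cloning site) that play no role in the mammalian expression cassette.

The expression unit consists of the human CMV immediate-early enhancer and promoter, followed by a rabbit β-globin intron that promotes efficient mRNA processing, the fusion open reading frame, and a rabbit β-globin polyadenylation signal. The roughly 1.5 kb insert, made by synthesis and assembled by Gibson cloning, encodes protein AG: the annotation detects a fragment of Staphylococcus aureus protein A (spa) followed by a fragment of streptococcal protein G (spg), both of which bind antibody Fc regions. This is joined at its C-terminus to a segment of the vesicular stomatitis virus glycoprotein that ends in the sequence recognised as the VSV-G epitope tag. From the construct name, this segment supplies the transmembrane anchor. The name also indicates a VSV-G signal sequence at the N-terminus to direct secretion, though this is not separately annotated.

According to the record, the plasmid is used to incorporate functional pAG into virion envelopes, as part of a modular envelope design for cell type-specific delivery. Surface-displayed pAG would presumably capture antibodies that direct the particles to chosen cells.
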