Features (pLannotate 1.2.2; 19 found; start..end, strand, type, name):
     97..476     +  enhancer       CMV enhancer: human cytomegalovirus immediate early enhancer
    477..680     +  promoter       CMV promoter: human cytomegalovirus (CMV) immediate early promoter
    792..1364    +  intron         β-globin intron: intron from rabbit β-globin gene
   1461..2348    +  CDS            spa (fragment): SPA_STAAE - Experimental evidence at protein level: Swiss-Prot protein existence level 1. Plays a role in the inhibition of the host innate and adaptive immune responses. Possesses five immunoglobulin-binding domains that capture both the fragment crystallizable region (Fc region) and the Fab region (part of Ig that identifies antigen) of immunoglobulins (By similarity). In turn, Staphylococcus aureus is protected from phagocytic killing via inhibition of Ig Fc region. In addition, the host elicited B-cell response is prevented due to a decrease of antibody-secreting cell proliferation that en
   2391..2765    +  CDS            spg (fragment) (sequence partly withheld): SPG1_STRSG - Experimental evidence at protein level: Swiss-Prot protein existence level 1. Binds to the constant Fc region of IgG with high affinity. From Streptococcus sp. group G.
   2733..2960    +  CDS            G (fragment) (sequence partly withheld): GLYCO_VSIVO - Experimental evidence at protein level: Swiss-Prot protein existence level 1. Attaches the virus to host cellular receptor, inducing clathrin-dependent endocytosis of the virion. In the endosome, the acidic pH induces conformational changes in the glycoprotein trimer, which trigger fusion between virus and endosomal membrane. In neurons, neo-synthesized glycoproteins are sorted to the dendrites, where the virus buds. From Vesicular stomatitis Indiana virus (strain Orsay) (VSIV). Used to pseudotype many virus-like particles like lentiviral vector, because of its broad spectrum of
   2928..2960    +  CDS            VSV-G tag: epitope tag from vesicular stomatitis virus G protein
   3073..3128    +  polyA_signal   β-globin poly(A) signal: rabbit β-globin polyadenylation signal (Gil and Proudfoot, 1987)
   3510..3526    -  protein_bind   lac operator: The lac repressor binds to the lac operator to inhibit transcription in E. coli. This inhibition can be relieved by adding lactose or isopropyl-β-D-thiogalactopyranoside (IPTG). lac repressor encoded by lacI
   3534..3564    -  promoter       lac promoter: promoter for the E. coli lac operon
   3579..3600    -  protein_bind   CAP binding site: CAP binding activates transcription in the presence of cAMP. E. coli catabolite activator protein
   3613..3705    -  CDS            lacI (fragment): lac repressor; lacI; The lac repressor binds to the lac operator to inhibit transcription in E. coli. This inhibition can be relieved by adding lactose or isopropyl-β-D-thiogalactopyranoside (IPTG).
   3888..4476    -  rep_origin     ori: high-copy-number ColE1/pMB1/pBR322/pUC origin of replication
   4647..5507    -  CDS            AmpR: β-lactamase; bla; confers resistance to ampicillin, carbenicillin, and related antibiotics
   5508..5612    -  promoter       AmpR promoter: bla
   5665..6093    -  rep_origin     f1 ori (sequence partly withheld): f1 bacteriophage origin of replication; arrow indicates direction of (+) strand synthesis
   6098..6253    -  CDS            lacZα (fragment): LacZα fragment of β-galactosidase; lacZ fragment
   6261..6279    +  promoter       T7 promoter: promoter for bacteriophage T7 RNA polymerase
   6288..14      +  misc_feature   MCS (fragment) (across the origin): pBluescript multiple cloning site
>Addgene plasmid #207318 | pHCMV-VSVgSS-pAG-TM | addgene full sequence | sequence record 407612 | Addgene NGS Result
GCGGCCGCTCTAGAGAGCTTGGCCCATTGCATACGTTGTATCCATATCATAATATGTACATTTATATTGG
CTCATGTCCAACATTACCGCCATGTTGACATTGATTATTGACTAGTTATTAATAGTAATCAATTACGGGG
TCATTAGTTCATAGCCCATATATGGAGTTCCGCGTTACATAACTTACGGTAAATGGCCCGCCTGGCTGAC
CGCCCAACGACCCCCGCCCATTGACGTCAATAATGACGTATGTTCCCATAGTAACGCCAATAGGGACTTT
CCATTGACGTCAATGGGTGGAGTATTTACGGTAAACTGCCCACTTGGCAGTACATCAAGTGTATCATATG
CCAAGTACGCCCCCTATTGACGTCAATGACGGTAAATGGCCCGCCTGGCATTATGCCCAGTACATGACCT
TATGGGACTTTCCTACTTGGCAGTACATCTACGTATTAGTCATCGCTATTACCATGGTGATGCGGTTTTG
GCAGTACATCAATGGGCGTGGATAGCGGTTTGACTCACGGGGATTTCCAAGTCTCCACCCCATTGACGTC
AATGGGAGTTTGTTTTGGCACCAAAATCAACGGGACTTTCCAAAATGTCGTAACAACTCCGCCCCATTGA
CGCAAATGGGCGGTAGGCGTGTACGGTGGGAGGTCTATATAAGCAGAGCTCGTTTAGTGAACCGTCAGAT
CGCCTGGACACGCCATCCACGCTGTTTTGACCTCCATAGATGACACCGGGACCGATCCAGCCTCCGGTCG
ACCGATCCTGAGAACTTCAGGGTGAGTTTGGGGACCCTTGATTGTTCTTTCTTTTTCGCTATTGTAAAAT
TCATGTTATATGGAGGGGGCAAAGTTTTCAGGGTGTTGTTTAGAATGGGAAGATGTCCCTTGTATCACCA
TGGACCCTCATGATAATTTTGTTTCTTTCACTTTCTACTCTGTTGACAACCATTGTCTCCTCTTATTTTC
TTTTCATTTTCTGTAACTTTTTCGTTAAACTTTAGCTTGCATTTGTAACGAATTTTTAAATTCACTTTTG
TTTATTTGTCAGATTGTAAGTACTTTCTCTAATCACTTTTTTTTCAAGGCAATCAGGGTATATTATATTG
TACTTCAGCACAGTTTTAGAGAACAATTGTTATAATTAAATGATAAGGTAGAATATTTCTGCATATAAAT
TCTGGCTGGCGTGGAAATATTCTTATTGGTAGAAACAACTACACCCTGGTCATCATCCTGCCTTTCTCTT
TATGGTTACAATGATATACACTGTTTGAGATGAGGATAAAATACTCTGAGTCCAAACCGGGCCCCTCTGC
TAACCATGTTCATGCCTTCTTCTCTTTCCTACAGCTCCTGGGCAACGTGCTGGTTGTTGTGCTGTCTCAT
CATTTTGGCAAAGAATTCGCCACCATGAAGTGCCTTTTGTACTTAGCCTTTTTATTCATTGGGGTGAATT
GCGGTACCAACGCCGCACAACACGACGAAGCGCAGCAAAACGCATTTTACCAAGTCCTTAATATGCCAAA
TCTCAACGCCGATCAACGGAACGGGTTTATTCAAAGTCTTAAAGATGATCCTAGTCAATCTGCCAACGTC
CTCGGAGAAGCACAAAAGCTTAATGACTCACAAGCCCCCAAGGCAGACGCACAACAAAATAATTTCAATA
AAGATCAACAAAGCGCGTTCTACGAAATATTGAACATGCCTAATTTGAATGAGGCACAGCGAAACGGCTT
CATACAATCACTCAAAGACGACCCCTCTCAATCTACTAACGTACTTGGTGAAGCTAAGAAATTGAACGAA
AGCCAAGCACCAAAGGCCGACAATAATTTTAACAAGGAGCAGCAAAATGCCTTTTATGAGATCCTGAATA
TGCCCAACCTCAATGAAGAACAGCGGAATGGTTTTATCCAGAGTCTCAAGGATGATCCATCTCAATCCGC
TAACCTTCTGTCCGAAGCTAAGAAACTGAACGAAAGCCAGGCACCGAAGGCCGACAATAAATTCAATAAA
GAGCAACAAAACGCTTTCTATGAGATTCTCCACCTGCCAAATCTGAATGAAGAGCAACGAAATGGTTTCA
TACAATCCTTGAAAGACGATCCTAGCCAATCTGCCAACCTTCTCGCCGAGGCAAAGAAGTTGAATGATGC
ACAGGCCCCGAAAGCCGATAATAAGTTTAATAAAGAGCAACAGAATGCTTTCTATGAAATCTTGCATCTC
CCGAACCTGACCGAGGAGCAGAGAAACGGTTTCATACAGTCTCTTAAAGATGACCCATCTGTGTCTAAAG
AGATTCTGGCCGAGGCAAAGAAACTTAACGACGCGCAGGCCCCAAAAGAGGAAGATTCTCTTGAAGGCAG
TGGCAGCGGC
[165 nt withheld, positions 2391-2555]
AAGCCAGAGGTCATAGATGCTTCTGAGCTC
[180 nt withheld, positions 2586-2765]
GGTACCAATCCAATCGAGCTTGTAGAAGGTTGGTTCAGTAGTTGGAAAAGCTCTATTGCCTCTTTTTTCT
TTATCATAGGGTTAATCATTGGACTATTCTTGGTTCTCCGAGTTGGTATCCATCTTTGCATTAAATTAAA
GCACACCAAGAAAAGACAGATTTATACAGACATAGAGATGAACCGACTTGGAAAGGTCTGATGTCTTCCT
GGAGCTCCAGTCATTGACTATAACGTCTCAGATCTTTTTCCCTCTGCCAAAAATTATGGGGACATCATGA
AGCCCCTTGAGCATCTGACTTCTGGCTAATAAAGGAAATTTATTTTCATTGCAATAGTGTGTTGGAATTT
TTTGTGTCTCTCACTCGGAAGGACATATGGGAGGGCAAATCATTTAAAACATCAGAATGAGTATTTGGTT
TAGAGTTTGGCAACATATGCCCATATGCTGGCTGCCATGAACAAAGGTTGGCTATAAAGAGGTCATCAGT
ATATGAAACAGCCCCCTGCTGTCCATTCCTTATTCCATAGAAAAGCCTTGACTTGAGGTTAGATTTTTTT
TATATTTTGTTTTGTGTTATTTTTTTCTTTAACATCCCTAAAATTTTCCTTACATGTTTTACTAGCCAGA
TTTTTCCTCCTCTCCTGACTACTCCCAGTCATAGCTGTCCCTCTTCTCTTATGGAGATCCCTCGACGGAT
CGGCCGCAATTCGTAATCATGTCATAGCTGTTTCCTGTGTGAAATTGTTATCCGCTCACAATTCCACACA
ACATACGAGCCGGAAGCATAAAGTGTAAAGCCTGGGGTGCCTAATGAGTGAGCTAACTCACATTAATTGC
GTTGCGCTCACTGCCCGCTTTCCAGTCGGGAAACCTGTCGTGCCAGCTGCATTAATGAATCGGCCAACGC
GCGGGGAGAGGCGGTTTGCGTATTGGGCGCTCTTCCGCTTCCTCGCTCACTGACTCGCTGCGCTCGGTCG
TTCGGCTGCGGCGAGCGGTATCAGCTCACTCAAAGGCGGTAATACGGTTATCCACAGAATCAGGGGATAA
CGCAGGAAAGAACATGTGAGCAAAAGGCCAGCAAAAGGCCAGGAACCGTAAAAAGGCCGCGTTGCTGGCG
TTTTTCCATAGGCTCCGCCCCCCTGACGAGCATCACAAAAATCGACGCTCAAGTCAGAGGTGGCGAAACC
CGACAGGACTATAAAGATACCAGGCGTTTCCCCCTGGAAGCTCCCTCGTGCGCTCTCCTGTTCCGACCCT
GCCGCTTACCGGATACCTGTCCGCCTTTCTCCCTTCGGGAAGCGTGGCGCTTTCTCATAGCTCACGCTGT
AGGTATCTCAGTTCGGTGTAGGTCGTTCGCTCCAAGCTGGGCTGTGTGCACGAACCCCCCGTTCAGCCCG
ACCGCTGCGCCTTATCCGGTAACTATCGTCTTGAGTCCAACCCGGTAAGACACGACTTATCGCCACTGGC
AGCAGCCACTGGTAACAGGATTAGCAGAGCGAGGTATGTAGGCGGTGCTACAGAGTTCTTGAAGTGGTGG
CCTAACTACGGCTACACTAGAAGAACAGTATTTGGTATCTGCGCTCTGCTGAAGCCAGTTACCTTCGGAA
AAAGAGTTGGTAGCTCTTGATCCGGCAAACAAACCACCGCTGGTAGCGGTGGTTTTTTTGTTTGCAAGCA
GCAGATTACGCGCAGAAAAAAAGGATCTCAAGAAGATCCTTTGATCTTTTCTACGGGGTCTGACGCTCAG
TGGAACGAAAACTCACGTTAAGGGATTTTGGTCATGAGATTATCAAAAAGGATCTTCACCTAGATCCTTT
TAAATTAAAAATGAAGTTTTAAATCAATCTAAAGTATATATGAGTAAACTTGGTCTGACAGTTACCAATG
CTTAATCAGTGAGGCACCTATCTCAGCGATCTGTCTATTTCGTTCATCCATAGTTGCCTGACTCCCCGTC
GTGTAGATAACTACGATACGGGAGGGCTTACCATCTGGCCCCAGTGCTGCAATGATACCGCGAGACCCAC
GCTCACCGGCACCAGATTTATCAGCAATAAACCAGCCAGCCGGAAGGGCCGAGCGCAGAAGTGGTCCTGC
AACTTTATCCGCCTCCATCCAGTCTATTAATTGTTGCCGGGAAGCTAGAGTAAGTAGTTCGCCAGTTAAT
AGTTTGCGCAACGTTGTTGCCATTGCTACAGGCATCGTGGTGTCACGCTCGTCGTTTGGTATGGCTTCAT
TCAGCTCCGGTTCCCAACGATCAAGGCGAGTTACATGATCCCCCATGTTGTGCAAAAAAGCGGTTAGCTC
CTTCGGTCCTCCGATCGTTGTCAGAAGTAAGTTGGCCGCAGTGTTATCACTCATGGTTATGGCAGCACTG
CATAATTCTCTTACTGTCATGCCATCCGTAAGATGCTTTTCTGTGACTGGTGAGTACTCAACCAAGTCAT
TCTGAGAATAGTGTATGCGGCGACCGAGTTGCTCTTGCCCGGCGTCAATACGGGATAATACCGCGCCACA
TAGCAGAACTTTAAAAGTGCTCATCATTGGAAAACGTTCTTCGGGGCGAAAACTCTCAAGGATCTTACCG
CTGTTGAGATCCAGTTCGATGTAACCCACTCGTGCACCCAACTGATCTTCAGCATCTTTTACTTTCACCA
GCGTTTCTGGGTGAGCAAAAACAGGAAGGCAAAATGCCGCAAAAAAGGGAATAAGGGCGACACGGAAATG
TTGAATACTCATACTCTTCCTTTTTCAATATTATTGAAGCATTTATCAGGGTTATTGTCTCATGAGCGGA
TACATATTTGAATGTATTTAGAAAAATAAACAAATAGGGGTTCCGCGCACATTTCCCCGAAAAGTGCCAC
CTAAATTGTAAGCGTTAATATTTTGTTAAAATTCGCGTTAAATTTTTGTTAAATCAGCTCATTTTTTAAC
CAATAGGCCGAAATCGGCAAAATCCCTTATAAATCAAAAGAATAGACCGAGATAGGGT
[37 nt withheld, positions 5764-5800]
AAAGAACGTGGACTCCAACGTCAAAGG
[49 nt withheld, positions 5828-5876]
T
[91 nt withheld, positions 5878-5968]
G
[124 nt withheld, positions 5970-6093]
CCCATTCGCCATTCAGGCTGCGCAACTGTTGGGAAGGGCGATCGGTGCGGGCCTCTTCGCTATTACGCCA
GCTGGCGAAAGGGGGATGTGCTGCAAGGCGATTAAGTTGGGTAACGCCAGGGTTTTCCCAGTCACGACGT
TGTAAAACGACGGCCAGTGAGCGCGCGTAATACGACTCACTATAGGGCGAATTGGAGCTCCACCGCGGTG
